Addgene plasmid #153983: SARS_COV2_ORF7a_HA_BASU
Purpose: Express Orf7a gene along with HA and BASU
Depositing lab: Paul Khavari. Depositing organization: Stanford University. Publication: The proximal proteome of 17 SARS-CoV-2 proteins links to disrupted antiviral signaling and host translation. Meyers JM, Ramanathan M, Shanderson RL, Beck A, Donohue L, Ferguson I, Guo MG, Rao DS, Miao W, Reynolds D, Yang X, Zhao Y, Yang YY, Blish C, Wang Y, Khavari PA. PLoS Pathog. 2021 Oct 1;17(10):e1009412. doi: 10.1371/journal.ppat.1009412. PubMed 34597346.
Backbone
  Vector backbone: EF1-alpha-promoter
  Vector type: Mammalian Expression, Lentiviral
Growth in bacteria
  Bacterial resistance: Ampicillin, 100 μg/mL
  Growth temperature: 37°C
  Growth strain: NEB Stable
  Copy number: High Copy
Gene/Insert
  Gene/Insert name: orf7a
  Species: Severe acute respiratory syndrome coronavirus 2
  Entrez Gene: ORF7a (a.k.a. GU280_gp07)
  Cloning method: Restriction Enzyme; 5′ cloning site Unknown (unknown if destroyed); 3′ cloning site Unknown (unknown if destroyed)
  Sequencing primers: 5′ EF1a-F
Terms and licenses: Academic/Nonprofit Terms; Industry Terms: Not Available to Industry
How to cite: SARS_COV2_ORF7a_HA_BASU was a gift from Paul Khavari (Addgene plasmid # 153983 ; http://n2t.net/addgene:153983 ; RRID:Addgene_153983)
