[The description below was written by a language model from this plasmid's Addgene catalogue record and pLannotate feature annotations shown in this document.]
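Description:
SARS_COV2_ORF7a_HA_BASU is an HIV-1-based lentiviral vector of about 10 kb for mammalian expression of the SARS-CoV-2 accessory protein ORF7a fused to an HA epitope and the BASU biotin ligase. It is propagated in E. coli through a high-copy ColE1/pUC-type origin and selected with ampicillin via the β-lactamase gene. The recorded host is a recombination-tolerant strain, as is usual for plasmids carrying repeated LTR sequences. The lentiviral framework annotated in the sequence comprises LTR-derived repeats flanking the transfer cassette, each preceded by nef-homologous sequence. It also includes the Ψ packaging signal with a gag fragment, the Rev response element for Rev-dependent nuclear export of the genomic RNA, and the cPPT/CTS element that aids nuclear import. Remnants of the lac promoter/operator region and an SV40 polyadenylation signal lie in the plasmid backbone.

The payload is driven by the human EF-1α promoter with portions of its first intron. Downstream lies the ORF7a coding sequence, followed by a short match to an HA tag and then a Bacillus subtilis BirA-derived segment, which corresponds to BASU, an engineered promiscuous biotin ligase. The order implies that the tag and ligase sit at the C-terminus of ORF7a. An EMCV IRES then permits translation of puromycin N-acetyltransferase from the same transcript, so transduced cells can be selected with puromycin, and a WPRE enhances transcript expression. The fusion allows proximity-dependent biotinylation of host proteins near ORF7a, with HA available for detection. This fits the associated study, which mapped the proximal proteomes of SARS-CoV-2 proteins. The cloning sites used are not recorded.
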