Features (pLannotate 1.2.2; 26 found; start..end, strand, type, name):
    377..634     +  LTR            5' LTR (truncated): truncated 5' long terminal repeat (LTR) from HIV-1
    681..806     +  misc_feature   HIV-1 Ψ: packaging signal of human immunodeficiency virus type 1
    790..1128    +  CDS            HIV-1 gag (fragment): gag protein from human immunodeficiency virus 1; gag
   1303..1536    +  misc_feature   RRE: The Rev response element (RRE) of HIV-1 allows for Rev-dependent mRNA export from the nucleus to the cytoplasm.
   1913..2013    +  CDS            Rev (fragment): human immunodeficiency virus 1 (HIV-1) Rev protein; rev; enhances nuclear export of unspliced and incompletely spliced viral mRNAs
   2028..2143    +  misc_feature   cPPT/CTS: central polypurine tract and central termination sequence of HIV-1 (lacking the first T)
   2356..2567    +  promoter       EF-1α core promoter: core promoter for human elongation factor EF-1α
   2568..2681    +  intron         EF-1α intron A (fragment): intron upstream of the start codon of human EF-1α
   3307..3510    +  intron         EF-1α intron A: truncated intron upstream of the start codon of human EF-1α
   3550..3912    +  CDS            NS7A_SARS2: Experimental evidence at protein level: Swiss-Prot protein existence level 1. Plays a role as antagonist of host tetherin (BST2), disrupting its antiviral effect. Acts by binding to BST2 thereby interfering with its glycosylation. May suppress small interfering RNA (siRNA). May bind to host ITGAL, thereby playing a role in attachment or modulation of leukocytes. From Severe acute respiratory syndrome coronavirus 2 (2019-nCoV) (SARS-CoV-2).
   3958..3983    +  CDS            3xHA (fragment): three tandem HA epitope tags
   3985..4761    +  CDS            birA (fragment): BIRA_BACSU - Experimental evidence at protein level: Swiss-Prot protein existence level 1. Acts both as a biotin--[acetyl-CoA-carboxylase] ligase and a repressor. From Bacillus subtilis (strain 168).
   4905..5367    +  misc_feature   IRES: internal ribosome entry site (IRES) of the encephalomyocarditis virus (EMCV)
   5400..5997    +  CDS            PuroR (fragment): puromycin N-acetyltransferase; pac from Streptomyces alboniger; confers resistance to puromycin
   6013..6601    +  misc_feature   WPRE: woodchuck hepatitis virus posttranscriptional regulatory element
   6618..7136    +  CDS            nef (fragment): NEF_HV1BR - Experimental evidence at protein level: Swiss-Prot protein existence level 1. Extracellular Nef protein targets CD4(+) T-lymphocytes for apoptosis by interacting with CXCR4 surface receptors (PubMed:14990729). From Human immunodeficiency virus type 1 group M subtype B (isolate BRU/LAI) (HIV-1).
   7184..7441    +  LTR            5' LTR (truncated): truncated 5' long terminal repeat (LTR) from HIV-1
   7593..7609    -  protein_bind   lac operator: The lac repressor binds to the lac operator to inhibit transcription in E. coli. This inhibition can be relieved by adding lactose or isopropyl-β-D-thiogalactopyranoside (IPTG). lac repressor encoded by lacI
   7617..7647    -  promoter       lac promoter: promoter for the E. coli lac operon
   7662..7683    -  protein_bind   CAP binding site: CAP binding activates transcription in the presence of cAMP. E. coli catabolite activator protein
   7696..7788    -  CDS            lacI (fragment): lac repressor; lacI; The lac repressor binds to the lac operator to inhibit transcription in E. coli. This inhibition can be relieved by adding lactose or isopropyl-β-D-thiogalactopyranoside (IPTG).
   7971..8559    -  rep_origin     ori: high-copy-number ColE1/pMB1/pBR322/pUC origin of replication
   8730..9590    -  CDS            AmpR: β-lactamase; bla; confers resistance to ampicillin, carbenicillin, and related antibiotics
   9591..9695    -  promoter       AmpR promoter: bla
   9743..9877    +  polyA_signal   SV40 poly(A) signal: SV40 polyadenylation signal
  10044..329     +  CDS            nef (fragment) (across the origin): NEF_HV1BR - Experimental evidence at protein level: Swiss-Prot protein existence level 1. Extracellular Nef protein targets CD4(+) T-lymphocytes for apoptosis by interacting with CXCR4 surface receptors (PubMed:14990729). From Human immunodeficiency virus type 1 group M subtype B (isolate BRU/LAI) (HIV-1).
>Addgene plasmid #153983 | SARS_COV2_ORF7a_HA_BASU | addgene full sequence | sequence record 301608 | Addgene NGS Result
TGGAAGGGCTAATTCACTCCCAAAGAAGACAAGATATCCTTGATCTGTGGATCTACCACACACAAGGCTA
CTTCCCTGATTAGCAGAACTACACACCAGGGCCAGGGGTCAGATATCCACTGACCTTTGGATGGTGCTAC
AAGCTAGTACCAGTTGAGCCAGATAAGGTAGAAGAGGCCAATAAAGGAGAGAACACCAGCTTGTTACACC
CTGTGAGCCTGCATGGGATGGATGACCCGGAGAGAGAAGTGTTAGAGTGGAGGTTTGACAGCCGCCTAGC
ATTTCATCACGTGGCCCGAGAGCTGCATCCGGAGTACTTCAAGAACTGCTGATATCGAGCTTGCTACAAG
GGACTTTCCGCTGGGGACTTTCCAGGGAGGCGTGGCCTGGGCGGGACTGGGGAGTGGCGAGCCCTCAGAT
CCTGCATATAAGCAGCTGCTTTTTGCCTGTACTGGGTCTCTCTGGTTAGACCAGATCTGAGCCTGGGAGC
TCTCTGGCTAACTAGGGAACCCACTGCTTAAGCCTCAATAAAGCTTGCCTTGAGTGCTTCAAGTAGTGTG
TGCCCGTCTGTTGTGTGACTCTGGTAACTAGAGATCCCTCAGACCCTTTTAGTCAGTGTGGAAAATCTCT
AGCAGTGGCGCCCGAACAGGGACTTGAAAGCGAAAGGGAAACCAGAGGAGCTCTCTCGACGCAGGACTCG
GCTTGCTGAAGCGCGCACGGCAAGAGGCGAGGGGCGGCGACTGGTGAGTACGCCAAAAATTTTGACTAGC
GGAGGCTAGAAGGAGAGAGATGGGTGCGAGAGCGTCAGTATTAAGCGGGGGAGAATTAGATCGCGATGGG
AAAAAATTCGGTTAAGGCCAGGGGGAAAGAAAAAATATAAATTAAAACATATAGTATGGGCAAGCAGGGA
GCTAGAACGATTCGCAGTTAATCCTGGCCTGTTAGAAACATCAGAAGGCTGTAGACAAATACTGGGACAG
CTACAACCATCCCTTCAGACAGGATCAGAAGAACTTAGATCATTATATAATACAGTAGCAACCCTCTATT
GTGTGCATCAAAGGATAGAGATAAAAGACACCAAGGAAGCTTTAGACAAGATAGAGGAAGAGCAAAACAA
AAGTAAGACCACCGCACAGCAAGCGGCCGGCCGCTGATCTTCAGACCTGGAGGAGGAGATATGAGGGACA
ATTGGAGAAGTGAATTATATAAATATAAAGTAGTAAAAATTGAACCATTAGGAGTAGCACCCACCAAGGC
AAAGAGAAGAGTGGTGCAGAGAGAAAAAAGAGCAGTGGGAATAGGAGCTTTGTTCCTTGGGTTCTTGGGA
GCAGCAGGAAGCACTATGGGCGCAGCGTCAATGACGCTGACGGTACAGGCCAGACAATTATTGTCTGGTA
TAGTGCAGCAGCAGAACAATTTGCTGAGGGCTATTGAGGCGCAACAGCATCTGTTGCAACTCACAGTCTG
GGGCATCAAGCAGCTCCAGGCAAGAATCCTGGCTGTGGAAAGATACCTAAAGGATCAACAGCTCCTGGGG
ATTTGGGGTTGCTCTGGAAAACTCATTTGCACCACTGCTGTGCCTTGGAATGCTAGTTGGAGTAATAAAT
CTCTGGAACAGATTTGGAATCACACGACCTGGATGGAGTGGGACAGAGAAATTAACAATTACACAAGCTT
AATACACTCCTTAATTGAAGAATCGCAAAACCAGCAAGAAAAGAATGAACAAGAATTATTGGAATTAGAT
AAATGGGCAAGTTTGTGGAATTGGTTTAACATAACAAATTGGCTGTGGTATATAAAATTATTCATAATGA
TAGTAGGAGGCTTGGTAGGTTTAAGAATAGTTTTTGCTGTACTTTCTATAGTGAATAGAGTTAGGCAGGG
ATATTCACCATTATCGTTTCAGACCCACCTCCCAACCCCGAGGGGACCCGACAGGCCCGAAGGAATAGAA
GAAGAAGGTGGAGAGAGAGACAGAGACAGATCCATTCGATTAGTGAACGGATCTCGACGGTATCGCCTTT
AAAAGAAAAGGGGGGATTGGGGGGTACAGTGCAGGGGAAAGAATAGTAGACATAATAGCAACAGACATAC
AAACTAAAGAATTACAAAAACAAATTACAAAAATTCAAAATTTTCGGGTTTATTACAGGGACAGCAGAGA
TCCAGTTTATCGATGAGTAATTCATACAAAAGGACTCGCCCCTGCCTTGGGGAATCCCAGGGACCGTCGT
TAAACTCCCACTAACGTAGAACCCAGAGATCGCTGCGTTCCCGCCCCCTCACCCGCCCGCTCTCGTCATC
ACTGAGGTGGAGAAGAGCATGCGTGAGGCTCCGGTGCCCGTCAGTGGGCAGAGCGCACATCGCCCACAGT
CCCCGAGAAGTTGGGGGGAGGGGTCGGCAATTGAACCGGTGCCTAGAGAAGGTGGCGCGGGGTAAACTGG
GAAAGTGATGTCGTGTACTGGCTCCGCCTTTTTCCCGAGGGTGGGGGAGAACCGTATATAAGTGCAGTAG
TCGCCGTGAACGTTCTTTTTCGCAACGGGTTTGCCGCCAGAACACAGGTAAGTGCCGTGTGTGGTTCCCG
CGGGCCTGGCCTCTTTACGGGTTATGGCCCTTGCGTGCCTTGAATTACTTCCACGCCCCTGGCTGCAGTA
CGTGATTCTTGATCCCGAGCTTCGGGTTGGAAGTGGGTGGGAGAGTTCGAGGCCTTGCGCTTAAGGAGCC
CCTTCGCCTCGTGCTTGAGTTGAGGCCTGGCTTGGGCGCTGGGGCCGCCGCGTGCGAATCTGGTGGCACC
TTCGCGCCTGTCTCGCTGCTTTCGATAAGTCTCTAGCCATTTAAAATTTTTGATGACCTGCTGCGACGCT
TTTTTTCTGGCAAGATAGTCTTGTAAATGCGGGCCAAGATCTGCACACTGGTATTTCGGTTTTTGGGGCC
GCGGGCGGCGACGGGGCCCGTGCGTCCCAGCGCACATGTTCGGCGAGGCGGGGCCTGCGAGCGCGGCCAC
CGAGAATCGGACGGGGGTAGTCTCAAGCTGGCCGGCCTGCTCTGGTGCCTGGCCTCGCGCCGCCGTGTAT
CGCCCCGCCCTGGGCGGCAAGGCTGGCCCGGTCGGCACCAGTTGCGTGAGCGGAAAGATGGCCGCTTCCC
GGCCCTGCTGCAGGGAGCTCAAAATGGAGGACGCGGCGCTCGGGAGAGCGGGCGGGTGAGTCACCCACAC
AAAGGAAAAGGGCCTTTCCGTCCTCAGCCGTCGCTTCATGTGACTCCACGGAGTACCGGGCGCCGTCCAG
GCACCTCGATTAGTTCTCGAGCTTTTGGAGTACGTCGTCTTTAGGTTGGGGGGAGGGGTTTTATGCGATG
GAGTTTCCCCACACTGAGTGGGTGGAGACTGAAGTTAGGCCAGCTTGGCACTTGATGTAATTCTCCTTGG
AATTTGCCCTTTTTGAGTTTGGATCTTGGTTCATTCTCAAGCCTCAGACAGTGGTTCAAAGTTTTTTTCT
TCCATTTCAGGTGTCGTGAGGATCTATTTCCGGTGAATTCGCCGCCACCATGAAGATCATTTTGTTTCTG
GCCCTCATAACCCTGGCTACATGCGAACTGTATCATTACCAGGAATGTGTCCGGGGGACAACCGTACTGC
TGAAAGAGCCCTGTAGCAGCGGCACTTATGAAGGTAATTCCCCCTTCCACCCTCTTGCAGACAACAAGTT
CGCCTTGACGTGTTTTAGTACCCAGTTCGCTTTTGCATGCCCCGATGGTGTTAAACACGTGTACCAGCTC
AGGGCTCGATCTGTGTCCCCCAAACTGTTCATACGACAAGAGGAGGTGCAAGAGTTGTATAGCCCAATTT
TCCTTATTGTAGCCGCCATAGTCTTTATCACATTGTGCTTTACACTGAAAAGAAAGACTGAGCTCGAAGG
CGGCGGGGGATGGAGCCATCCACAATTCGAGAAAGGCTACCCATACGATGTGCCTGACTATGCTGGCAAG
TTGTCTGAATCAGAGATTAGGTTTGGACTGAAAACGGAGGTGATGGGCCAACATCTTATCTATCACGATG
TTTTGTCCAGCACACAAAAGACAGCCCATGAATTGGCAAATAACAATGCCCCCGAGGGTACCCTCGTGGT
TGCAGATAAACAGACAGCCGGTAGGGGCGGGATGAGCCGAGTGTGGCATTCTCAAGAAGGAAACGGAGTA
TGGATGAGTTTGATATTGCGCCCGGACATTCCGCTCCAAAAGACGCCCCAACTTACCTTGCTGGCAGCTG
TAGCGGTGGTTCAGGGAATAGAAGAGGCCGCGGGCATACAGACTGATATAAAGTGGCCGAACGACATACT
CATTAACGGGAAAAAAACAGTAGGGATACTTACCGAAATGCAAGCTGAGGAGGATCGAGTGCGCTCCGTG
ATTATTGGTATTGGCATTAATGTAAATCAGCAACCCAATGATTTCCCCGATGAGCTCAAGGACATTGCGA
CGAGTCTGTCCCAGGCAGCTGGGGAAAAGATCGACAGGGCAGGTGTAATCCAGCATATCTTGCTTTGTTT
CGAAAAGCGATACCGAGACTACATGACCCACGGTTTCACGCCCATCAAGCTCTTGTGGGAGTCATACGCC
CTCGGTATTGGCACGAACATGAGGGCGAGAACTCTCAACGGGACATTTTACGGTAAGGCGTTGGGTATTG
ACGACGAAGGGGTACTTTTGTTGGAAACTAATGAAGGCATTAAGAAGATATACAGCGCGGACATCAGCCT
TAGGTGACCGCAGTTTGAAAAGTAAGGATCCCGCCCCTCTCCCTCCCCCCCCCCTAACGTTACTGGCCGA
AGCCGCTTGGAATAAGGCCGGTGTGCGTTTGTCTATATGTTATTTTCCACCATATTGCCGTCTTTTGGCA
ATGTGAGGGCCCGGAAACCTGGCCCTGTCTTCTTGACGAGCATTCCTAGGGGTCTTTCCCCTCTCGCCAA
AGGAATGCAAGGTCTGTTGAATGTCGTGAAGGAAGCAGTTCCTCTGGAAGCTTCTTGAAGACAAACAACG
TCTGTAGCGACCCTTTGCAGGCAGCGGAACCCCCCACCTGGCGACAGGTGCCTCTGCGGCCAAAAGCCAC
GTGTATAAGATACACCTGCAAAGGCGGCACAACCCCAGTGCCACGTTGTGAGTTGGATAGTTGTGGAAAG
AGTCAAATGGCTCTCCTCAAGCGTATTCAACAAGGGGCTGAAGGATGCCCAGAAGGTACCCCATTGTATG
GGATCTGATCTGGGGCCTCGGTGCACATGCTTTACATGTGTTTAGTCGAGGTTAAAAAAACGTCTAGGCC
CCCCGAACCACGGGGACGTGGTTTTCCTTTGAAAAACACGATGATAAGCTTGCCACAACCCACAAGGAGA
CGACCTTCCATGACCGAGTACAAGCCCACGGTGCGCCTCGCCACCCGCGACGACGTCCCCCGGGCCGTAC
GCACCCTCGCCGCCGCGTTCGCCGACTACCCCGCCACGCGCCACACCGTCGACCCGGACCGCCACATCGA
GCGGGTCACCGAGCTGCAAGAACTCTTCCTCACGCGCGTCGGGCTCGACATCGGCAAGGTGTGGGTCGCG
GACGACGGCGCCGCGGTGGCGGTCTGGACCACGCCGGAGAGCGTCGAAGCGGGGGCGGTGTTCGCCGAGA
TCGGCCCGCGCATGGCCGAGTTGAGCGGTTCCCGGCTGGCCGCGCAGCAACAGATGGAAGGCCTCCTGGC
GCCGCACCGGCCCAAGGAGCCCGCGTGGTTCCTGGCCACCGTCGGCGTCTCGCCCGACCACCAGGGCAAG
GGTCTGGGCAGCGCCGTCGTGCTCCCCGGAGTGGAGGCGGCCGAGCGCGCCGGGGTGCCCGCCTTCCTGG
AGACCTCCGCGCCCCGCAACCTCCCCTTCTACGAGCGGCTCGGCTTCACCGTCACCGCCGACGTCGAGGT
GCCCGAAGGACCGCGCACCTGGTGCATGACCCGCAAGCCCGGTGCCTAGACGCGTCTGGAACAATCAACC
TCTGGATTACAAAATTTGTGAAAGATTGACTGGTATTCTTAACTATGTTGCTCCTTTTACGCTATGTGGA
TACGCTGCTTTAATGCCTTTGTATCATGCTATTGCTTCCCGTATGGCTTTCATTTTCTCCTCCTTGTATA
AATCCTGGTTGCTGTCTCTTTATGAGGAGTTGTGGCCCGTTGTCAGGCAACGTGGCGTGGTGTGCACTGT
GTTTGCTGACGCAACCCCCACTGGTTGGGGCATTGCCACCACCTGTCAGCTCCTTTCCGGGACTTTCGCT
TTCCCCCTCCCTATTGCCACGGCGGAACTCATCGCCGCCTGCCTTGCCCGCTGCTGGACAGGGGCTCGGC
TGTTGGGCACTGACAATTCCGTGGTGTTGTCGGGGAAGCTGACGTCCTTTCCATGGCTGCTCGCCTGTGT
TGCCACCTGGATTCTGCGCGGGACGTCCTTCTGCTACGTCCCTTCGGCCCTCAATCCAGCGGACCTTCCT
TCCCGCGGCCTGCTGCCGGCTCTGCGGCCTCTTCCGCGTCTTCGCCTTCGCCCTCAGACGAGTCGGATCT
CCCTTTGGGCCGCCTCCCCGCCTGGAATTAATTCTGCAGTCGAGACCTAGAAAAACATGGAGCAATCACA
AGTAGCAATACAGCAGCTACCAATGCTGATTGTGCCTGGCTAGAAGCACAAGAGGAGGAGGAGGTGGGTT
TTCCAGTCACACCTCAGGTACCTTTAAGACCAATGACTTACAAGGCAGCTGTAGATCTTAGCCACTTTTT
AAAAGAAAAGAGGGGACTGGAAGGGCTAATTCACTCCCAACGAAGACAAGATATCCTTGATCTGTGGATC
TACCACACACAAGGCTACTTCCCTGATTAGCAGAACTACACACCAGGGCCAGGGGTCAGATATCCACTGA
CCTTTGGATGGTGCTACAAGCTAGTACCAGTTGAGCCAGATAAGGTAGAAGAGGCCAATAAAGGAGAGAA
CACCAGCTTGTTACACCCTGTGAGCCTGCATGGGATGGATGACCCGGAGAGAGAAGTGTTAGAGTGGAGG
TTTGACAGCCGCCTAGCATTTCATCACGTGGCCCGAGAGCTGCATCCGGAGTACTTCAAGAACTGCTGAT
ATCGAGCTTGCTACAAGGGACTTTCCGCTGGGGACTTTCCAGGGAGGCGTGGCCTGGGCGGGACTGGGGA
GTGGCGAGCCCTCAGATCCTGCATATAAGCAGCTGCTTTTTGCCTGTACTGGGTCTCTCTGGTTAGACCA
GATCTGAGCCTGGGAGCTCTCTGGCTAACTAGGGAACCCACTGCTTAAGCCTCAATAAAGCTTGCCTTGA
GTGCTTCAAGTAGTGTGTGCCCGTCTGTTGTGTGACTCTGGTAACTAGAGATCCCTCAGACCCTTTTAGT
CAGTGTGGAAAATCTCTAGCAGTAGTAGTTCATGTCATCTTATTATTCAGTATTTATAACTTGCAAAGAA
ATGAATATCAGAGAGTGAGAGGCCTTGACATTGCTAGCGTTTACCGTCGACCTCTAGCTAGAGCTTGGCG
TAATCATGGTCATAGCTGTTTCCTGTGTGAAATTGTTATCCGCTCACAATTCCACACAACATACGAGCCG
GAAGCATAAAGTGTAAAGCCTGGGGTGCCTAATGAGTGAGCTAACTCACATTAATTGCGTTGCGCTCACT
GCCCGCTTTCCAGTCGGGAAACCTGTCGTGCCAGCTGCATTAATGAATCGGCCAACGCGCGGGGAGAGGC
GGTTTGCGTATTGGGCGCTCTTCCGCTTCCTCGCTCACTGACTCGCTGCGCTCGGTCGTTCGGCTGCGGC
GAGCGGTATCAGCTCACTCAAAGGCGGTAATACGGTTATCCACAGAATCAGGGGATAACGCAGGAAAGAA
CATGTGAGCAAAAGGCCAGCAAAAGGCCAGGAACCGTAAAAAGGCCGCGTTGCTGGCGTTTTTCCATAGG
CTCCGCCCCCCTGACGAGCATCACAAAAATCGACGCTCAAGTCAGAGGTGGCGAAACCCGACAGGACTAT
AAAGATACCAGGCGTTTCCCCCTGGAAGCTCCCTCGTGCGCTCTCCTGTTCCGACCCTGCCGCTTACCGG
ATACCTGTCCGCCTTTCTCCCTTCGGGAAGCGTGGCGCTTTCTCATAGCTCACGCTGTAGGTATCTCAGT
TCGGTGTAGGTCGTTCGCTCCAAGCTGGGCTGTGTGCACGAACCCCCCGTTCAGCCCGACCGCTGCGCCT
TATCCGGTAACTATCGTCTTGAGTCCAACCCGGTAAGACACGACTTATCGCCACTGGCAGCAGCCACTGG
TAACAGGATTAGCAGAGCGAGGTATGTAGGCGGTGCTACAGAGTTCTTGAAGTGGTGGCCTAACTACGGC
TACACTAGAAGAACAGTATTTGGTATCTGCGCTCTGCTGAAGCCAGTTACCTTCGGAAAAAGAGTTGGTA
GCTCTTGATCCGGCAAACAAACCACCGCTGGTAGCGGTGGTTTTTTTGTTTGCAAGCAGCAGATTACGCG
CAGAAAAAAAGGATCTCAAGAAGATCCTTTGATCTTTTCTACGGGGTCTGACGCTCAGTGGAACGAAAAC
TCACGTTAAGGGATTTTGGTCATGAGATTATCAAAAAGGATCTTCACCTAGATCCTTTTAAATTAAAAAT
GAAGTTTTAAATCAATCTAAAGTATATATGAGTAAACTTGGTCTGACAGTTACCAATGCTTAATCAGTGA
GGCACCTATCTCAGCGATCTGTCTATTTCGTTCATCCATAGTTGCCTGACTCCCCGTCGTGTAGATAACT
ACGATACGGGAGGGCTTACCATCTGGCCCCAGTGCTGCAATGATACCGCGAGACCCACGCTCACCGGCTC
CAGATTTATCAGCAATAAACCAGCCAGCCGGAAGGGCCGAGCGCAGAAGTGGTCCTGCAACTTTATCCGC
CTCCATCCAGTCTATTAATTGTTGCCGGGAAGCTAGAGTAAGTAGTTCGCCAGTTAATAGTTTGCGCAAC
GTTGTTGCCATTGCTACAGGCATCGTGGTGTCACGCTCGTCGTTTGGTATGGCTTCATTCAGCTCCGGTT
CCCAACGATCAAGGCGAGTTACATGATCCCCCATGTTGTGCAAAAAAGCGGTTAGCTCCTTCGGTCCTCC
GATCGTTGTCAGAAGTAAGTTGGCCGCAGTGTTATCACTCATGGTTATGGCAGCACTGCATAATTCTCTT
ACTGTCATGCCATCCGTAAGATGCTTTTCTGTGACTGGTGAGTACTCAACCAAGTCATTCTGAGAATAGT
GTATGCGGCGACCGAGTTGCTCTTGCCCGGCGTCAATACGGGATAATACCGCGCCACATAGCAGAACTTT
AAAAGTGCTCATCATTGGAAAACGTTCTTCGGGGCGAAAACTCTCAAGGATCTTACCGCTGTTGAGATCC
AGTTCGATGTAACCCACTCGTGCACCCAACTGATCTTCAGCATCTTTTACTTTCACCAGCGTTTCTGGGT
GAGCAAAAACAGGAAGGCAAAATGCCGCAAAAAAGGGAATAAGGGCGACACGGAAATGTTGAATACTCAT
ACTCTTCCTTTTTCAATATTATTGAAGCATTTATCAGGGTTATTGTCTCATGAGCGGATACATATTTGAA
TGTATTTAGAAAAATAAACAAATAGGGGTTCCGCGCACATTTCCCCGAAAAGTGCCACCTGACGTCGACG
GATCGGGAGATCAACTTGTTTATTGCAGCTTATAATGGTTACAAATAAAGCAATAGCATCACAAATTTCA
CAAATAAAGCATTTTTTTCACTGCATTCTAGTTGTGGTTTGTCCAAACTCATCAATGTATCTTATCATGT
CTGGATCAACTGGATAACTCAAGCTAACCAAAATCATCCCAAACTTCCCACCCCATACCCTATTACCACT
GCCAATTACCTGTGGTTTCATTTACTCTAAACCTGTGATTCCTCTGAATTATTTTCATTTTAAAGAAATT
GTATTTGTTAAATATGTACTACAAACTTAGTAGT
